Addgene plasmid #149202: pGBW-m4046685
Purpose: Yeast Expression plasmid for SARS-CoV-2 ORF7a protein
Depositing lab: Ginkgo Bioworks & Benjie Chen. Depositing organization: Ginkgo Bioworks.
Backbone
  Vector backbone: AmpR; 2u URA3
  Backbone size w/o insert (bp): 4078
  Vector type: Yeast Expression
  Selectable markers: URA3
Growth in bacteria
  Bacterial resistance: Ampicillin, 100 μg/mL
  Growth temperature: 37°C
  Growth strain: DH5alpha
  Copy number: High Copy
Gene/Insert
  Gene/Insert name: SARS-CoV-2 ORF7a protein
  Species: S. cerevisiae (budding yeast); Severe acute respiratory syndrome coronavirus 2
  Insert size (bp): 359
  Mutation: wt
  Entrez Gene: ORF7a (a.k.a. GU280_gp07)
  Promoter: pGAL1
  Cloning method: Unknown
Resource information
  A portion of this plasmid was derived from a plasmid made by: GinkgoBioworks
Depositor comments: NCBI Reference Sequence: YP_009724395.1. Created by gene synthesis with Not1 site. NGS used for QC was performed by Ginkgo and may not fully cover the entire plasmid.
How to cite: pGBW-m4046685 was a gift from Ginkgo Bioworks & Benjie Chen (Addgene plasmid # 149202 ; http://n2t.net/addgene:149202 ; RRID:Addgene_149202)
