[The description below was written by a language model from this plasmid's Addgene catalogue record and pLannotate feature annotations shown in this document.]
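Description:
pGBW-m4046685 is a yeast episomal expression plasmid for producing the SARS-CoV-2 ORF7a accessory protein in Saccharomyces cerevisiae. It is a shuttle vector. In E. coli it replicates from a high-copy ColE1/pUC-type origin and is selected with ampicillin through a β-lactamase gene that the annotation places downstream of a cat promoter. In yeast it is maintained by the 2μ origin, which supports multicopy episomal replication, and is selected by URA3 complementation of uracil auxotrophy. URA3 also allows counterselection with 5-FOA to cure the plasmid. The annotation also reports a short rop-like segment adjacent to AmpR, although the catalogue lists the plasmid as high copy. Short phage T3Te and T7Te terminators flank the bacterial origin, and a tonB terminator lies next to the AmpR cassette, presumably insulating these modules from read-through transcription.

The expression cassette consists of the GAL1 promoter, the wild-type ORF7a coding sequence and a fragment of the CYC1 terminator. GAL1 is regulated by Gal4, so expression is induced by galactose. This gives conditional control, which is useful for viral proteins that may be toxic to the host. The insert was made by gene synthesis based on the reference viral protein sequence, and the listing of budding yeast alongside the virus as species may reflect the intended host. No epitope tag or reporter is annotated. ORF7a is described as an antagonist of host tetherin (BST2) that interferes with its glycosylation. The record states only yeast expression as the purpose. The annotated sequence is the depositor's NGS result, which is noted as possibly not covering the whole plasmid.
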