Features (pLannotate 1.2.2; 13 found; start..end, strand, type, name):
     25..466     +  promoter       GAL1 promoter: S. cerevisiae GAL1; inducible promoter, regulated by Gal4
    478..840     +  CDS            NS7A_SARS2: Experimental evidence at protein level: Swiss-Prot protein existence level 1. Plays a role as antagonist of host tetherin (BST2), disrupting its antiviral effect. Acts by binding to BST2 thereby interfering with its glycosylation. May suppress small interfering RNA (siRNA). May bind to host ITGAL, thereby playing a role in attachment or modulation of leukocytes. From Severe acute respiratory syndrome coronavirus 2 (2019-nCoV) (SARS-CoV-2).
    869..1041    +  terminator     CYC1 terminator (fragment): S. cerevisiae CYC1; transcription terminator for CYC1
   1077..1253    +  promoter       URA3 promoter (fragment): S. cerevisiae URA3
   1254..2057    +  CDS            URA3: orotidine-5'-phosphate decarboxylase, required for uracil biosynthesis; S. cerevisiae URA3; yeast auxotrophic marker, counterselectable with 5-fluoroorotic acid (5-FOA)
   2140..3122    -  rep_origin     2μ ori: yeast 2μ plasmid origin of replication
   3200..3229    +  terminator     T3Te terminator: phage T3 early transcription terminator
   3251..3838    +  rep_origin     ori: high-copy-number ColE1/pMB1/pBR322/pUC origin of replication
   3850..3877    -  terminator     T7Te terminator: phage T7 early transcription terminator
   3901..4092    -  CDS            rop: Rop protein, which maintains plasmids at low copy number; rop
   4093..4953    -  CDS            AmpR: β-lactamase; bla; confers resistance to ampicillin, carbenicillin, and related antibiotics
   4954..5056    -  promoter       cat promoter: promoter of the E. coli cat gene encoding chloramphenicol acetyltransferase
   5057..5088    -  terminator     tonB terminator: bidirectional E. coli tonB-P14 transcription terminator
>Addgene plasmid #149202 | pGBW-m4046685 | depositor full sequence | sequence record 291655 | Full Sequence
GCGGCCGCTTGCTATATTGAAGTACGGATTAGAAGCCGCCGAGCGGGCGACAGCCCTCCGACGGAAGACT
CTCCTCCGTGCGTCCTCGTCTTCACCGGTCGCGTTCCTGAAACGCAGATGTGCCTCGCGCCGCACTGCTC
CGAACAATAAAGATTCTACAATACTAGCTTTTATGGTTATGAAGAGGAAAAATTGGCAGTAACCTGGCCC
CACAAACCTTCAAATTAACGAATCAAATTAACAACCATAGGATGATAATGCGATTAGTTTTTTAGCCTTA
TTTCTGGGGTAATTAATCAGCGAAGCGATGATTTTTGATCTATTAACAGATATATAAATGGAAAAGCTGC
ATAACCACTTTAACTAATACTTTCAACATTTTCAGTTTGTATTACTTCTTATTCAAATGTCATAAAAGTA
TCAACAAAAAATTGTTAATATACCTCTATACTTTAACGTCAAGGAGAAAAAACTATAATGAAAATTATTC
TTTTCTTGGCACTGATAACACTCGCTACTTGTGAGCTTTATCACTACCAAGAGTGTGTTAGAGGTACAAC
AGTACTTTTAAAAGAACCTTGCTCTTCTGGAACATACGAGGGCAATTCACCATTTCATCCTCTAGCTGAT
AACAAATTTGCACTGACTTGCTTTAGCACTCAATTTGCTTTTGCTTGTCCTGACGGCGTAAAACACGTCT
ATCAGTTACGTGCCAGATCAGTTTCACCTAAACTGTTCATCAGACAAGAGGAAGTTCAAGAACTTTACTC
TCCAATTTTTCTTATTGTTGCGGCAATAGTGTTTATAACACTTTGCTTCACACTCAAAAGAAAGACAGAA
TAAACAGGCCCCTTTTCCTTTGTCGATATCATGTAATTAGTTATGTCACGCTTACATTCACGCCCTCCTC
CCACATCCGCTCTAACCGAAAAGGAAGGAGTTAGACAACCTGAAGTCTAGGTCCCTATTTATTTTTTTTA
ATAGTTATGTTAGTATTAAGAACGTTATTTATATTTCAAATTTTTCTTTTTTTTCTGTACAAAGCGGCCG
CCGAACCACTAGTGCACTGCAGTACACGGTTTCCTTGAAATTTTTTTGATTCGGTAATCTCCGAACAGAA
GGAAGAACGAAGGAAGGAGCACAGACTTAGATTGGTATATATACGCATATGTAGTGTTGAAGAAACATGA
AATTGCCCAGTATTCTTAACCCAACTGCACAGAACAAAAACGTGCAGGAAACGAAGATAAATCATGTCGA
AAGCTACATATAAGGAACGTGCTGCTACTCATCCTAGTCCTGTTGCTGCCAAGCTATTTAATATCATGCA
CGAAAAGCAAACAAACTTGTGTGCTTCATTGGATGTTCGTACCACCAAGGAATTACTGGAGTTAGTTGAA
GCATTAGGTCCCAAAATTTGTTTACTAAAAACACATGTGGATATCTTGACTGATTTTTCCATGGAGGGCA
CAGTTAAGCCGCTAAAGGCATTATCCGCCAAGTACAATTTTTTACTCTTCGAGGACAGAAAATTTGCTGA
CATTGGTAATACAGTCAAATTGCAGTACTCTGCGGGTGTATACAGAATAGCAGAATGGGCAGACATTACG
AATGCACACGGTGTGGTGGGCCCAGGTATTGTTAGCGGTTTGAAGCAGGCGGCAGAAGAAGTAACAAAGG
AACCTAGAGGCCTTTTGATGTTAGCAGAATTGTCATGCAAGGGCTCCCTATCTACTGGAGAATATACTAA
GGGTACTGTTGACATTGCGAAGAGCGACAAAGATTTTGTTATCGGCTTTATTGCTCAAAGAGACATGGGT
GGAAGAGATGAAGGTTACGATTGGTTGATTATGACACCCGGTGTGGGTTTAGATGACAAGGGAGATGCAT
TGGGTCAACAGTATAGAACCGTGGATGATGTGGTTTCTACAGGATCTGACATTATTATTGTTGGAAGAGG
ACTATTTGCAAAGGGAAGGGATGCTAAGGTAGAGGGTGAACGTTACAGAAAAGCAGGCTGGGAAGCATAT
TTGAGAAGATGCGGCCAGCAAAACTAAAAAACTGTATTATAAGTAAATGCATGTATACTAAACTCACAAA
TTAGAGCTTCAATTTAATTATATCAGTTATTACCCGAGTAACGAAGCATCTGTGCTTCATTTTGTAGAAC
AAAAATGCAACGCGAGAGCGCTAATTTTTCAAACAAAGAATCTGAGCTGCATTTTTACAGAACAGAAATG
CAACGCGAAAGCGCTATTTTACCAACGAAGAATCTGTGCTTCATTTTTGTAAAACAAAAATGCAACGCGA
GAGCGCTAATTTTTCAAACAAAGAATCTGAGCTGCATTTTTACAGAACAGAAATGCAACGCGAGAGCGCT
ATTTTACCAACAAAGAATCTATACTTCTTTTTTGTTCTACAAAAATGCATCCCGAGAGCGCTATTTTTCT
AACAAAGCATCTTAGATTACTTTTTTTCTCCTTTGTGCGCTCTATAATGCAGTCTCTTGATAACTTTTTG
CACTGTAGGTCCGTTAAGGTTAGAAGAAGGCTACTTTGGTGTCTATTTTCTCTTCCATAAAAAAAGCCTG
ACTCCACTTCCCGCGTTTACTGATTACTAGCGAAGCTGCGGGTGCATTTTTTCAAGATAAAGGCATCCCC
GATTATATTCTATACCGATGTGGATTGCGCATACTTTGTGAACAGAAAGTGATAGCGTTGATGATTCTTC
ATTGGTCAGAAAATTATGAACGGTTTCTTCTATTTTGTCTCTATATACTACGTATAGGAAATGTTTACAT
TTTCGTATTGTTTTCGATTCACTCTATGAATAGTTCTTACTACAATTTTTTTGTCTAAAGAGTAATACTA
GAGATAAACATAAAAAATGTAGAGGTCGAGTTTAGATGCAAGTTCAAGGAGCGAAAGGTGGATGGGTAGG
TTATATAGGGATATAGCACAGAGATATATAGCAAAGAGATACTTTTGAGCAATGTTTGTGGAAGCGGTAT
TCGCAATATTTTAGTAGCTCGTTACAGTCCGGTGCGTTTTTGGTTTTTTGAAAGTGCGTCATCAGAGCGC
TTTTGGTTTTCAAAAGCGCTCTGAAGTTCCTATACTTTCTAGCTAGAGAATAGGAACTTCCCGAGCGGCC
GCGTGTTACAAGCTTGACTCCAGCGTAACTGGACTGCAATCAACTCACTGGCTCACCTTCACGGGTGGGC
CTTTCTTCGGTAGAAAATCAAAGGATCTTCTTGAGATCCTTTTTTTCTGCGCGTAATCTGCTGCTTGCAA
ACAAAAAAACCACCGCTACCAGCGGTGGTTTGTTTGCCGGATCAAGAGCTACCAACTCTTTTTCCGAGGT
AACTGGCTTCAGCAGAGCGCAGATACCAAATACTGTTCTTCTAGTGTAGCCGTAGTTAGGCCACCACTTC
AAGAACTCTGTAGCACCGCCTACATACCTCGCTCTGCTAATCCTGTTACCAGTGGCTGCTGCCAGTGGCG
ATAAGTCGTGTCTTACCGGGTTGGACTCAAGACGATAGTTACCGGATAAGGCGCAGCGGTCGGGCTGAAC
GGGGGGTTCGTGCACACAGCCCAGCTTGGAGCGAACGACCTACACCGAACTGAGATACCTACAGCGTGAG
CTATGAGAAAGCGCCACGCTTCCCGAAGGGAGAAAGGCGGACAGGTATCCGGTAAGCGGCAGGGTCGGAA
CAGGAGAGCGCACGAGGGAGCTTCCAGGGGTAAACGCCTGGTATCTTTATAGTCCTGTCGGGTTTCGCCA
CCTCTGACTTGAGCATCGATTTTTGTGATGCTCGTCAGGGGGGCGGAGCCTATGGAAAAACGCCAGCAAC
GCAGAAAGGCCCACCCGAAGGTGAGCCAGGTGATTACATTTGGGCCCTCATCAGAGGTTTTCACCGTCAT
CACCGAAACGCGCGAGGCAGCTGCGGTAAAGCTCATCAGCGTGGTCGTGAAGCGATTCACAGATGTCTGC
CTGTTCATCCGCGTCCAGCTCGTTGAGTTTCTCCAGAAGCGTTAATGTCTGGCTTCTGATAAAGCGGGCC
ATGTTAAGGGCGGTTTTTTCCTGTTTGGTCACTTACCAATGCTTAATCAGTGAGGCACCTATCTCAGCGA
TCTGTCTATTTCGTTCATCCATAGTTGCCTGACTCCCCGTCGTGTAGATAACTACGATGCGGGAGGGCTT
ACCATCTGGCCCCAGTGCTGCAATGATACCGCGAGACCCACGCTCACCGGCTCCAGATTTATCAGCAATA
AACCAGCCAGCCGGGAGGGCCGAGCGCAGAAGTGATCCTGCAACTTTATCCGCCTCCATCCAGTCTATTA
ATTGTTGCCGGGAAGCTAGAGTAAGTAGTTCGCCAGTTAATAGTTTGCGCAACGTTGTTGCCATTGCTAC
AGGCATCGTGGTGTCACGCTCGTCGTTTGGTATGGCTTCATTCAGCTCCGGTTCCCAACGATCAAGGCGA
GTTACATGATCCCCCATGTTGTGCAAAAAAGCGGTTAGCTCCTTCGGTCCTCCGATCGTTGCCAGAAGTA
AGTTGGCCGCAGTGTTATCACTCATGGTTATGGCAGCACTGCATAATTCTCTTACTGTCATGCCATCCGT
GAGATGCTTTTCTGTGACTGGTGAGTACTCAACCAAGTCATTCTGAGAATAGTGTATGCGGCGACCGAGT
TGCTCTTGCCCGGCGTCAATACGGGATAATACCGCGCCACATAGCAGAACTTTAAAAGTGCTCATCATTG
GAAAACGTTCTTCGGGGCGTAAACTCTCAAGGATCTTACCGCTGTTGAGATCCAGTTCGATGTAACCCAC
TCGTGCACCCAACTGATCTTCAGCATCTTTTACTTTCACCAGCGTTTCTGGGTGAGCAAAAACAGGAAGG
CAAAATGCCGCAAAAAAGGGAATAAGGGCGACACGGAAATGTTGAATACTCATTTTAGCTTCCTTAGCTC
CTGAAAATCTCGATAACTCAAAAAATACGCCCGGTAGTGATCTTATTTCATTATGGTGAAAGTTGGAACC
TCTTACGTGCCGATCAAGTCAAAAGCCTCCGGTCGGAGGCTTTTGACTTTCTGCTATGGAGGTCAGGTAT
GATTTAAATGGTCAGTTAGA
