Features (pLannotate 1.2.2; 13 found; start..end, strand, type, name):
     25..466     +  promoter       GAL1 promoter: S. cerevisiae GAL1; inducible promoter, regulated by Gal4
    478..840     +  CDS            NS7A_SARS2: Experimental evidence at protein level: Swiss-Prot protein existence level 1. Plays a role as antagonist of host tetherin (BST2), disrupting its antiviral effect. Acts by binding to BST2 thereby interfering with its glycosylation. May suppress small interfering RNA (siRNA). May bind to host ITGAL, thereby playing a role in attachment or modulation of leukocytes. From Severe acute respiratory syndrome coronavirus 2 (2019-nCoV) (SARS-CoV-2).
    869..1041    +  terminator     CYC1 terminator (fragment): S. cerevisiae CYC1; transcription terminator for CYC1
   1077..1253    +  promoter       URA3 promoter (fragment): S. cerevisiae URA3
   1254..2057    +  CDS            URA3: orotidine-5'-phosphate decarboxylase, required for uracil biosynthesis; S. cerevisiae URA3; yeast auxotrophic marker, counterselectable with 5-fluoroorotic acid (5-FOA)
   2140..3122    -  rep_origin     2μ ori: yeast 2μ plasmid origin of replication
   3200..3229    +  terminator     T3Te terminator: phage T3 early transcription terminator
   3251..3838    +  rep_origin     ori: high-copy-number ColE1/pMB1/pBR322/pUC origin of replication
   3850..3877    -  terminator     T7Te terminator: phage T7 early transcription terminator
   3901..4092    -  CDS            rop: Rop protein, which maintains plasmids at low copy number; rop
   4093..4953    -  CDS            AmpR: β-lactamase; bla; confers resistance to ampicillin, carbenicillin, and related antibiotics
   4954..5056    -  promoter       cat promoter: promoter of the E. coli cat gene encoding chloramphenicol acetyltransferase
   5057..5088    -  terminator     tonB terminator: bidirectional E. coli tonB-P14 transcription terminator
>Addgene plasmid #149202 | pGBW-m4046685 | addgene full sequence | sequence record 298389 | Ginkgo NGS Result
GCGGCCGCTTGCTATATTGAAGTACGGATTAGAAGCCGCCGAGCGGGCGACAGCCCTCCGACGGAAGACT
CTCCTCCGTGCGTCCTCGTCTTCACCGGTCGCGTTCCTGAAACGCAGATGTGCCTCGCGCCGCACTGCTC
CGAACAATAAAGATTCTACAATACTAGCTTTTATGGTTATGAAGAGGAAAAATTGGCAGTAACCTGGCCC
CACAAACCTTCAAATTAACGAATCAAATTAACAACCATAGGATGATAATGCGATTAGTTTTTTAGCCTTA
TTTCTGGGGTAATTAATCAGCGAAGCGATGATTTTTGATCTATTAACAGATATATAAATGGAAAAGCTGC
ATAACCACTTTAACTAATACTTTCAACATTTTCAGTTTGTATTACTTCTTATTCAAATGTCATAAAAGTA
TCAACAAAAAATTGTTAATATACCTCTATACTTTAACGTCAAGGAGAAAAAACTATAATGAAAATTATTC
TTTTCTTGGCACTGATAACACTCGCTACTTGTGAGCTTTATCACTACCAAGAGTGTGTTAGAGGTACAAC
AGTACTTTTAAAAGAACCTTGCTCTTCTGGAACATACGAGGGCAATTCACCATTTCATCCTCTAGCTGAT
AACAAATTTGCACTGACTTGCTTTAGCACTCAATTTGCTTTTGCTTGTCCTGACGGCGTAAAACACGTCT
ATCAGTTACGTGCCAGATCAGTTTCACCTAAACTGTTCATCAGACAAGAGGAAGTTCAAGAACTTTACTC
TCCAATTTTTCTTATTGTTGCGGCAATAGTGTTTATAACACTTTGCTTCACACTCAAAAGAAAGACAGAA
TAAACAGGCCCCTTTTCCTTTGTCGATATCATGTAATTAGTTATGTCACGCTTACATTCACGCCCTCCTC
CCACATCCGCTCTAACCGAAAAGGAAGGAGTTAGACAACCTGAAGTCTAGGTCCCTATTTATTTTTTTTA
ATAGTTATGTTAGTATTAAGAACGTTATTTATATTTCAAATTTTTCTTTTTTTTCTGTACAAAGCGGCCG
CCGAACCACTAGTGCACTGCAGTACACGGTTTCCTTGAAATTTTTTTGATTCGGTAATCTCCGAACAGAA
GGAAGAACGAAGGAAGGAGCACAGACTTAGATTGGTATATATACGCATATGTAGTGTTGAAGAAACATGA
AATTGCCCAGTATTCTTAACCCAACTGCACAGAACAAAAACGTGCAGGAAACGAAGATAAATCATGTCGA
AAGCTACATATAAGGAACGTGCTGCTACTCATCCTAGTCCTGTTGCTGCCAAGCTATTTAATATCATGCA
CGAAAAGCAAACAAACTTGTGTGCTTCATTGGATGTTCGTACCACCAAGGAATTACTGGAGTTAGTTGAA
GCATTAGGTCCCAAAATTTGTTTACTAAAAACACATGTGGATATCTTGACTGATTTTTCCATGGAGGGCA
CAGTTAAGCCGCTAAAGGCATTATCCGCCAAGTACAATTTTTTACTCTTCGAGGACAGAAAATTTGCTGA
CATTGGTAATACAGTCAAATTGCAGTACTCTGCGGGTGTATACAGAATAGCAGAATGGGCAGACATTACG
AATGCACACGGTGTGGTGGGCCCAGGTATTGTTAGCGGTTTGAAGCAGGCGGCAGAAGAAGTAACAAAGG
AACCTAGAGGCCTTTTGATGTTAGCAGAATTGTCATGCAAGGGCTCCCTATCTACTGGAGAATATACTAA
GGGTACTGTTGACATTGCGAAGAGCGACAAAGATTTTGTTATCGGCTTTATTGCTCAAAGAGACATGGGT
GGAAGAGATGAAGGTTACGATTGGTTGATTATGACACCCGGTGTGGGTTTAGATGACAAGGGAGATGCAT
TGGGTCAACAGTATAGAACCGTGGATGATGTGGTTTCTACAGGATCTGACATTATTATTGTTGGAAGAGG
ACTATTTGCAAAGGGAAGGGATGCTAAGGTAGAGGGTGAACGTTACAGAAAAGCAGGCTGGGAAGCATAT
TTGAGAAGATGCGGCCAGCAAAACTAAAAAACTGTATTATAAGTAAATGCATGTATACTAAACTCACAAA
TTAGAGCTTCAATTTAATTATATCAGTTATTACCCGAGTAACGAAGCATCTGTGCTTCATTTTGTAGAAC
AAAAATGCAACGCGAGAGCGCTAATTTTTCAAACAAAGAATCTGAGCTGCATTTTTACAGAACAGAAATG
CAACGCGAAAGCGCTATTTTACCAACGAAGAATCTGTGCTTCATTTTTGTAAAACAAAAATGCAACGCGA
GAGCGCTAATTTTTCAAACAAAGAATCTGAGCTGCATTTTTACAGAACAGAAATGCAACGCGAGAGCGCT
ATTTTACCAACAAAGAATCTATACTTCTTTTTTGTTCTACAAAAATGCATCCCGAGAGCGCTATTTTNNN
AACAAAGCATCTTAGATTACTTTTTTTCTCCTTTGTGCGCTCTATAATGCAGTCTCTTGATAACTTTTTG
CACTGTAGGTCCGTTAAGGTTAGAAGAAGGCTACTTTGGTGTCTATTTTCTCTTCCATAAAAAAAGCCTG
ACTCCACTTCCCGCGTTTACTGATTACTAGCGAAGCTGCGGGTGCATTTTTTCAAGATAAAGGCATCCCC
GATTATATTCTATACCGATGTGGATTGCGCATACTTTGTGAACAGAAAGTGATAGCGTTGATGATTCTTC
ATTGGTCAGAAAATTATGAACGGTTTCTTCTATTTTGTCTCTATATACTACGTATAGGAAATGTTTACAT
TTTCGTATTGTTTTCGATTCACTCTATGAATAGTTCTTACTACAATTTTTTTGTCTAAAGAGTAATACTA
GAGATAAACATAAAAAATGTAGAGGTCGAGTTTAGATGCAAGTTCAAGGAGCGAAAGGTGGATGGGTAGG
TTATATAGGGATATAGCACAGAGATATATAGCAAAGAGATACTTTTGAGCAATGTTTGTGGAAGCGGTAT
TCGCAATATTTTAGTAGCTCGTTACAGTCCGGTGCGTTTTTGGTTTTTTGAAAGTGCGTCATCAGAGCGC
TTTTGGTTTTCAAAAGCGCTCTGAAGTTCCTATACTTTCTAGCTAGAGAATAGGAACTTCCCGAGCGGCC
GCGTGTTACAAGCTTGACTCCAGCGTAACTGGACTGCAATCAACTCACTGGCTCACCTTCACGGGTGGGC
CTTTCTTCGGTAGAAAATCAAAGGATCTTCTTGAGATCCTTTTTTTCTGCGCGTAATCTGCTGCTTGCAA
ACAAAAAAACCACCGCTACCAGCGGTGGTTTGTTTGCCGGATCAAGAGCTACCAACTCTTTTTCCGAGGT
AACTGGCTTCAGCAGAGCGCAGATACCAAATACTGTTCTTCTAGTGTAGCCGTAGTTAGGCCACCACTTC
AAGAACTCTGTAGCACCGCCTACATACCTCGCTCTGCTAATCCTGTTACCAGTGGCTGCTGCCAGTGGCG
ATAAGTCGTGTCTTACCGGGTTGGACTCAAGACGATAGTTACCGGATAAGGCGCAGCGGTCGGGCTGAAC
GGGGGGTTCGTGCACACAGCCCAGCTTGGAGCGAACGACCTACACCGAACTGAGATACCTACAGCGTGAG
CTATGAGAAAGCGCCACGCTTCCCGAAGGGAGAAAGGCGGACAGGTATCCGGTAAGCGGCAGGGTCGGAA
CAGGAGAGCGCACGAGGGAGCTTCCAGGGGTAAACGCCTGGTATCTTTATAGTCCTGTCGGGTTTCGCCA
CCTCTGACTTGAGCATCGATTTTTGTGATGCTCGTCAGGGGGGCGGAGCCTATGGAAAAACGCCAGCAAC
GCAGAAAGGCCCACCCGAAGGTGAGCCAGGTGATTACATTTGGGCCCTCATCAGAGGTTTTCACCGTCAT
CACCGAAACGCGCGAGGCAGCTGCGGTAAAGCTCATCAGCGTGGTCGTGAAGCGATTCACAGATGTCTGC
CTGTTCATCCGCGTCCAGCTCGTTGAGTTTCTCCAGAAGCGTTAATGTCTGGCTTCTGATAAAGCGGGCC
ATGTTAAGGGCGGTTTTTTCCTGTTTGGTCACTTACCAATGCTTAATCAGTGAGGCACCTATCTCAGCGA
TCTGTCTATTTCGTTCATCCATAGTTGCCTGACTCCCCGTCGTGTAGATAACTACGATGCGGGAGGGCTT
ACCATCTGGCCCCAGTGCTGCAATGATACCGCGAGACCCACGCTCACCGGCTCCAGATTTATCAGCAATA
AACCAGCCAGCCGGGAGGGCCGAGCGCAGAAGTGATCCTGCAACTTTATCCGCCTCCATCCAGTCTATTA
ATTGTTGCCGGGAAGCTAGAGTAAGTAGTTCGCCAGTTAATAGTTTGCGCAACGTTGTTGCCATTGCTAC
AGGCATCGTGGTGTCACGCTCGTCGTTTGGTATGGCTTCATTCAGCTCCGGTTCCCAACGATCAAGGCGA
GTTACATGATCCCCCATGTTGTGCAAAAAAGCGGTTAGCTCCTTCGGTCCTCCGATCGTTGCCAGAAGTA
AGTTGGCCGCAGTGTTATCACTCATGGTTATGGCAGCACTGCATAATTCTCTTACTGTCATGCCATCCGT
GAGATGCTTTTCTGTGACTGGTGAGTACTCAACCAAGTCATTCTGAGAATAGTGTATGCGGCGACCGAGT
TGCTCTTGCCCGGCGTCAATACGGGATAATACCGCGCCACATAGCAGAACTTTAAAAGTGCTCATCATTG
GAAAACGTTCTTCGGGGCGTAAACTCTCAAGGATCTTACCGCTGTTGAGATCCAGTTCGATGTAACCCAC
TCGTGCACCCAACTGATCTTCAGCATCTTTTACTTTCACCAGCGTTTCTGGGTGAGCAAAAACAGGAAGG
CAAAATGCCGCAAAAAAGGGAATAAGGGCGACACGGAAATGTTGAATACTCATTTTAGCTTCCTTAGCTC
CTGAAAATCTCGATAACTCAAAAAATACGCCCGGTAGTGATCTTATTTCATTATGGTGAAAGTTGGAACC
TCTTACGTGCCGATCAAGTCAAAAGCCTCCGGTCGGAGGCTTTTGACTTTCTGCTATGGAGGTCAGGTAT
GATTTAAATGGTCAGTTAGA
